Addgene plasmid #35890: Wnt3A Non-STOP
Depositing lab: Marian Waterman. Depositing organization: University of California, Irvine. Publication: A uniform human Wnt expression library reveals a shared secretory pathway and unique signaling activities. Najdi R, Proffitt K, Sprowl S, Kaur S, Yu J, Covey TM, Virshup DM, Waterman ML. Differentiation. 2012 Sep;84(2):203-13. doi: 10.1016/j.diff.2012.06.004. Epub 2012 Jul 9. PubMed 22784633.
Backbone
  Vector backbone: pENTR/D-TOPO
  Backbone manufacturer: Invitrogen
  Backbone size w/o insert (bp): 2580
  Vector type: Entry Vector
Growth in bacteria
  Bacterial resistance: Kanamycin, 50 μg/mL
  Growth temperature: 37°C
  Growth strain: DH5alpha
  Copy number: High Copy
Gene/Insert
  Gene/Insert name: Wnt3A (alt name: Wnt3A)
  Species: H. sapiens (human)
  Insert size (bp): 1065
  Mutation: None
  Entrez Gene: WNT3A
  Cloning method: Restriction Enzyme
  Sequencing primers: 5′ M13 (-20)-FWD; 3′ M13-Reverse
Terms and licenses: Academic/Nonprofit Terms; Industry Terms: Not Available to Industry
How to cite: Wnt3A Non-STOP was a gift from Marian Waterman (Addgene plasmid # 35890 ; http://n2t.net/addgene:35890 ; RRID:Addgene_35890)
