[The description below was written by a language model from this plasmid's Addgene catalogue record and pLannotate feature annotations shown in this document.]
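Description:
Wnt3A Non-STOP is a Gateway entry clone built on the pENTR/D-TOPO backbone and carrying the human WNT3A open reading frame. It is a small bacterial plasmid of about 3.6 kb, propagated at high copy from a ColE1/pUC-type origin and selected with kanamycin through an aminoglycoside phosphotransferase (KanR) gene. As an entry vector it has no eukaryotic promoter of its own. The insert is not meant to be expressed from this plasmid but to be transferred into destination vectors that supply the promoter, tags and selection markers.

The WNT3A coding sequence (insert listed as 1065 bp, with no mutations recorded) lies between attL1 and attL2, the recombination sites used in the Gateway LR reaction, so it can be moved directionally and in frame into any attR-containing destination vector. The "Non-STOP" name suggests that the native stop codon has been omitted, which would allow read-through into a C-terminal tag or fusion partner supplied by the destination vector, although the record does not spell this out. Upstream of attL1 are the rrnB T1 and T2 transcription terminators, which shield the insert from read-through transcription in E. coli. A T7 promoter lies just beyond attL2, oriented back towards the insert. Short lacI and lacZα fragments are also annotated and appear to be backbone remnants rather than functional genes. M13 forward and reverse priming sites are listed for sequencing across the insert.

WNT3A encodes a secreted ligand for Frizzled receptors that activates canonical Wnt/TCF-LEF signalling. The associated publication describes a uniform human Wnt expression library, and this clone appears to serve as a source plasmid for generating WNT3A expression constructs.
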