Features (pLannotate 1.2.2; 10 found; start..end, strand, type, name):
    121..213     +  CDS            lacI (fragment): lac repressor; lacI; The lac repressor binds to the lac operator to inhibit transcription in E. coli. This inhibition can be relieved by adding lactose or isopropyl-β-D-thiogalactopyranoside (IPTG).
    268..295     -  terminator     rrnB T2 terminator: transcription terminator T2 from the E. coli rrnB gene
    427..470     +  terminator     rrnB T1 terminator: Escherichia coli rrnB; transcription terminator T1 from the E. coli rrnB gene
    517..553     -  CDS            lacZα (fragment): LacZα fragment of β-galactosidase; lacZ fragment
    569..668     +  protein_bind   attL1: mutant version of attL; recombination site for the Gateway® LR reaction LR Clonase™
    689..1744    +  CDS            WNT3A: WNT3A_HUMAN - Experimental evidence at protein level: Swiss-Prot protein existence level 1. Ligand for members of the frizzled family of seven transmembrane receptors (Probable). Functions in the canonical Wnt signaling pathway that results in activation of transcription factors of the TCF/LEF family (PubMed:20093360, PubMed:21244856, PubMed:24841207, PubMed:26902720). Required for normal embryonic mesoderm development and formation of caudal somites. Required for normal morphogenesis of the developing neural tube (By similarity). Mediates self-renewal of the stem cells at the bottom on intest
   1770..1869    -  protein_bind   attL2: mutant version of attL; recombination site for the Gateway® LR reaction LR Clonase™
   1887..1905    -  promoter       T7 promoter: promoter for bacteriophage T7 RNA polymerase
   2039..2848    +  CDS            KanR: aminoglycoside phosphotransferase; aph(3')-Ia; confers resistance to kanamycin in bacteria or G418 (Geneticin®) in eukaryotes
   2995..3583    +  rep_origin     ori: high-copy-number ColE1/pMB1/pBR322/pUC origin of replication
>Addgene plasmid #35890 | Wnt3A Non-STOP | depositor full sequence | sequence record 44156 | Wnt3A Non-STOP sequence 3645 bps
CTTTCCTGCGTTATCCCCTGATTCTGTGGATAACCGTATTACCGCCTTTGAGTGAGCTGATACCGCTCGC
CGCAGCCGAACGACCGAGCGCAGCGAGTCAGTGAGCGAGGAAGCGGAAGAGCGCCCAATACGCAAACCGC
CTCTCCCCGCGCGTTGGCCGATTCATTAATGCAGCTGGCACGACAGGTTTCCCGACTGGAAAGCGGGCAG
TGAGCGCAACGCAATTAATACGCGTACCGCTAGCCAGGAAGAGTTTGTAGAAACGCAAAAAGGCCATCCG
TCAGGATGGCCTTCTGCTTAGTTTGATGCCTGGCAGTTTATGGCGGGCGTCCTGCCCGCCACCCTCCGGG
CCGTTGCTTCACAACGTTCAAATCCGCTCCCGGCGGATTTGTCCTACTCAGGAGAGCGTTCACCGACAAA
CAACAGATAAAACGAAAGGCCCAGTCTTCCGACTGAGCCTTTCGTTTTATTTGATGCCTGGCAGTTCCCT
ACTCTCGCGTTAACGCTAGCATGGATGTTTTCCCAGTCACGACGTTGTAAAACGACGGCCAGTCTTAAGC
TCGGGCCCCAAATAATGATTTTATTTTGACTGATAGTGACCTGTTCGTTGCAACAAATTGATGAGCAATG
CTTTTTTATAATGCCAACTTTGTACAAAAAAGCAGGCTCCGCGGCCGCCCCCTTCACCATGGCCCCACTC
GGATACTTCTTACTCCTCTGCAGCCTGAAGCAGGCTCTGGGCAGCTACCCGATCTGGTGGTCGCTGGCTG
TTGGGCCACAGTATTCCTCCCTGGGCTCGCAGCCCATCCTGTGTGCCAGCATCCCGGGCCTGGTCCCCAA
GCAGCTCCGCTTCTGCAGGAACTACGTGGAGATCATGCCCAGCGTGGCCGAGGGCATCAAGATTGGCATC
CAGGAGTGCCAGCACCAGTTCCGCGGCCGCCGGTGGAACTGCACCACCGTCCACGACAGCCTGGCCATCT
TCGGGCCCGTGCTGGACAAAGCTACCAGGGAGTCGGCCTTTGTCCACGCCATTGCCTCAGCCGGTGTGGC
CTTTGCAGTGACACGCTCATGTGCAGAAGGCACGGCCGCCATCTGTGGCTGCAGCAGCCGCCACCAGGGC
TCACCAGGCAAGGGCTGGAAGTGGGGTGGCTGTAGCGAGGACATCGAGTTTGGTGGGATGGTGTCTCGGG
AGTTCGCCGACGCCCGGGAGAACCGGCCAGATGCCCGCTCAGCCATGAACCGCCACAACAACGAGGCTGG
GCGCCAGGCCATCGCCAGCCACATGCACCTCAAGTGCAAGTGCCACGGGCTGTCGGGCAGCTGCGAGGTG
AAGACATGCTGGTGGTCGCAACCCGACTTCCGCGCCATCGGTGACTTCCTCAAGGACAAGTACGACAGCG
CCTCGGAGATGGTGGTGGAGAAGCACCGGGAGTCCCGCGGCTGGGTGGAGACCCTGCGGCCGCGCTACAC
CTACTTCAAGGTGCCCACGGAGCGCGACCTGGTCTACTACGAGGCCTCGCCCAACTTCTGCGAGCCCAAC
CCTGAGACGGGCTCCTTCGGCACGCGCGACCGCACCTGCAACGTCAGCTCGCACGGCATCGACGGCTGCG
ACCTGCTGTGCTGCGGCCGCGGCCACAACGCGCGAGCGGAGCGGCGCCGGGAGAAGTGCCGCTGCGTGTT
CCACTGGTGCTGCTACGTCAGCTGCCAGGAGTGCACGCGCGTCTACGACGTGCACACCTGCAAGTGCATT
CTGAAGGGTGGGCGCGCCGACCCAGCTTTCTTGTACAAAGTTGGCATTATAAGAAAGCATTGCTTATCAA
TTTGTTGCAACGAACAGGTCACTATCAGTCAAAATAAAATCATTATTTGCCATCCAGCTGATATCCCCTA
TAGTGAGTCGTATTACATGGTCATAGCTGTTTCCTGGCAGCTCTGGCCCGTGTCTCAAAATCTCTGATGT
TACATTGCACAAGATAAAAATATATCATCATGAACAATAAAACTGTCTGCTTACATAAACAGTAATACAA
GGGGTGTTATGAGCCATATTCAACGGGAAACGTCGAGGCCGCGATTAAATTCCAACATGGATGCTGATTT
ATATGGGTATAAATGGGCTCGCGATAATGTCGGGCAATCAGGTGCGACAATCTATCGCTTGTATGGGAAG
CCCGATGCGCCAGAGTTGTTTCTGAAACATGGCAAAGGTAGCGTTGCCAATGATGTTACAGATGAGATGG
TCAGACTAAACTGGCTGACGGAATTTATGCCTCTTCCGACCATCAAGCATTTTATCCGTACTCCTGATGA
TGCATGGTTACTCACCACTGCGATCCCCGGAAAAACAGCATTCCAGGTATTAGAAGAATATCCTGATTCA
GGTGAAAATATTGTTGATGCGCTGGCAGTGTTCCTGCGCCGGTTGCATTCGATTCCTGTTTGTAATTGTC
CTTTTAACAGCGATCGCGTATTTCGTCTCGCTCAGGCGCAATCACGAATGAATAACGGTTTGGTTGATGC
GAGTGATTTTGATGACGAGCGTAATGGCTGGCCTGTTGAACAAGTCTGGAAAGAAATGCATAAACTTTTG
CCATTCTCACCGGATTCAGTCGTCACTCATGGTGATTTCTCACTTGATAACCTTATTTTTGACGAGGGGA
AATTAATAGGTTGTATTGATGTTGGACGAGTCGGAATCGCAGACCGATACCAGGATCTTGCCATCCTATG
GAACTGCCTCGGTGAGTTTTCTCCTTCATTACAGAAACGGCTTTTTCAAAAATATGGTATTGATAATCCT
GATATGAATAAATTGCAGTTTCATTTGATGCTCGATGAGTTTTTCTAATCAGAATTGGTTAATTGGTTGT
AACACTGGCAGAGCATTACGCTGACTTGACGGGACGGCGCAAGCTCATGACCAAAATCCCTTAACGTGAG
TTACGCGTCGTTCCACTGAGCGTCAGACCCCGTAGAAAAGATCAAAGGATCTTCTTGAGATCCTTTTTTT
CTGCGCGTAATCTGCTGCTTGCAAACAAAAAAACCACCGCTACCAGCGGTGGTTTGTTTGCCGGATCAAG
AGCTACCAACTCTTTTTCCGAAGGTAACTGGCTTCAGCAGAGCGCAGATACCAAATACTGTCCTTCTAGT
GTAGCCGTAGTTAGGCCACCACTTCAAGAACTCTGTAGCACCGCCTACATACCTCGCTCTGCTAATCCTG
TTACCAGTGGCTGCTGCCAGTGGCGATAAGTCGTGTCTTACCGGGTTGGACTCAAGACGATAGTTACCGG
ATAAGGCGCAGCGGTCGGGCTGAACGGGGGGTTCGTGCACACAGCCCAGCTTGGAGCGAACGACCTACAC
CGAACTGAGATACCTACAGCGTGAGCATTGAGAAAGCGCCACGCTTCCCGAAGGGAGAAAGGCGGACAGG
TATCCGGTAAGCGGCAGGGTCGGAACAGGAGAGCGCACGAGGGAGCTTCCAGGGGGAAACGCCTGGTATC
TTTATAGTCCTGTCGGGTTTCGCCACCTCTGACTTGAGCGTCGATTTTTGTGATGCTCGTCAGGGGGGCG
GAGCCTATGGAAAAACGCCAGCAACGCGGCCTTTTTACGGTTCCTGGCCTTTTGCTGGCCTTTTGCTCAC
ATGTT
