>Addgene plasmid #35890 | Wnt3A Non-STOP | addgene full sequence | sequence record 228322 | M13-Rev 5'-CAGGAAACAGCTATGACC-3'
CAGCTGGATGGCAAATAATGATTTTATTTTGACTGATAGTGACCTGTTCGTTGCAACAAATTGATAAGCA
ATGCTTTCTTATAATGCCAACTTTGTACAAGAAAGCTGGGTCGGCGCGCCCACCCTTCAGAATGCACTTG
CAGGTGTGCACGTCGTAGACGCGCGTGCACTCCTGGCAGCTGACGTAGCAGCACCAGTGGAACACGCAGC
GGCACTTCTCCCGGCGCCGCTCCGCTCGCGCGTTGTGGCCGCGGCCGCAGCACAGCAGGTCGCAGCCGTC
GATGCCGTGCGAGCTGACGTTGCAGGTGCGGTCGCGCGTGCCGAAGGAGCCCGTCTCAGGGTTGGGCTCG
CAGAAGTTGGGCGAGGCCTCGTAGTAGACCAGGTCGCGCTCCGTGGGCACCTTGAAGTAGGTGTAGCGCG
GCCGCAGGGTCTCCACCCAGCCGCGGGACTCCCGGTGCTTCTCCACCACCATCTCCGAGGCGCTGTCGTA
CTTGTCCTTGAGGAAGTCACCGATGGCGCGGAAGTCGGGTTGCGACCACCAGCATGTCTTCACCTCGCAG
CTGCCCGACAGCCCGTGGCACTTGCACTTGAGGTGCATGTGGCTGGCGATGGCCTGGCGCCCAGCCTCGT
TGTTGTGGCGGTTCATGGCTGAGCGGGCATCTGGCCGGTTCTCCCGGGCGTCGGCGAACTCCCGAGACAC
CATCCCACCAAACTCGATGTCCTCGCTACAGCCACCCCACTTCCAGCCCTTGCCTGGTGAGCCCTGGTGG
CGGCTGCTGCAGCCACAGATGGCGGCCGTGCCTTCTGCACATGAGCGTGTCACTGCAAAGGCCACACCGG
CTGAGGCAATGGCGTGGACAAAGGCCGACTCCCTGGTAGCTTTGTCCAGCACGGGC
